Addgene plasmid #65131: pYTK024
Purpose: Encodes pPOP6 as a Type 2 part to be used in the Dueber YTK system
Depositing lab: John Dueber. Depositing organization: University of California, Berkeley. Publication: A Highly Characterized Yeast Toolkit for Modular, Multipart Assembly. Lee ME, DeLoache WC, Cervantes B, Dueber JE. ACS Synth Biol. 2015 Apr 14. 10.1021/sb500366v PubMed 25871405.
Backbone
  Vector backbone: pYTK001
  Vector type: Bacterial Expression
Growth in bacteria
  Bacterial resistance: Chloramphenicol, 25 μg/mL
  Growth temperature: 37°C
  Growth strain: DH10B
  Copy number: High Copy
Gene/Insert
  Gene/Insert name: pPOP6
  Species: S. cerevisiae (budding yeast)
  Cloning method: Restriction Enzyme; 5′ cloning site BsmBI (destroyed during cloning); 3′ cloning site BsmBI (destroyed during cloning)
Terms and licenses: Academic/Nonprofit Terms; Industry Terms: Not Available to Industry
Depositor comments: Type 2 parts are promoters in the Dueber YTK. For more information, please visit the supplemental information in PMID:25871405.
How to cite: pYTK024 was a gift from John Dueber (Addgene plasmid # 65131 ; http://n2t.net/addgene:65131 ; RRID:Addgene_65131)
