[The description below was written by a language model from this plasmid's Addgene catalogue record and pLannotate feature annotations shown in this document.]
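Description:
pYTK024 is a small (about 2.4 kb) part plasmid from the Dueber yeast toolkit (YTK), a modular, multipart assembly system for building Saccharomyces cerevisiae expression constructs. It is built on the pYTK001 part entry backbone and is catalogued as a bacterial vector, because it serves only as an E. coli storage and donor plasmid and is not itself expressed in yeast. Propagation relies on a high-copy ColE1/pUC-type origin. Selection is by chloramphenicol, through the cat gene driven by its native promoter and followed by a lambda t0 terminator.

The payload is pPOP6, the promoter region of the S. cerevisiae POP6 gene, stored as a Type 2 part, the category reserved for promoters in this toolkit. It was inserted through BsmBI sites that were destroyed during cloning, as expected for Golden Gate style entry of a part into the backbone. In a hierarchical scheme of this kind, the stored part is later released and joined in a fixed order with other part types, such as coding sequences and terminators, to form a transcriptional unit. The record does not list the flanking sites or overhangs used for that step.

The automated feature table does not label the promoter itself. It calls a fragment of the yeast IMO32 coding sequence on the reverse strand within the insert region, which probably reflects neighbouring genomic sequence captured with the upstream region of POP6, although the record does not confirm this. The 20 bp hits to a β-globin intron and a pSC101 origin are most likely spurious matches rather than functional elements. The record gives no data on the strength or regulation of pPOP6.
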