Features (pLannotate 1.2.2; 7 found; start..end, strand, type, name):
     14..430     -  CDS            IMO32 (fragment): IMO32_YEAST - Experimental evidence at protein level: Swiss-Prot protein existence level 1. Probable alcohol acetyltransferase that uses acetyl-CoA to synthesize acetate esters from various alcohols (Probable). Not involved in the synthesis of ethyl acetate (PubMed:28356220). From Saccharomyces cerevisiae (strain ATCC 204508 / S288c) (Baker's yeast).
    513..532     +  intron         β-globin intron (fragment): intron from rabbit β-globin gene
    684..703     -  rep_origin     pSC101 ori (fragment): low-copy replication origin that requires the Rep101 protein
    736..770     -  terminator     lambda t0 terminator: minimal transcription terminator from phage lambda (Scholtissek and Grosse, 1987)
    844..1500    -  CDS            cat: CAT_ECOLX - Experimental evidence at protein level: Swiss-Prot protein existence level 1. This enzyme is an effector of chloramphenicol resistance in bacteria. From Escherichia coli. This protein is used as a marker in many commonly used cloning vectors, such as pACYC184.
   1501..1598    -  promoter       cat promoter: promoter of the E. coli cat gene encoding chloramphenicol acetyltransferase
   1682..2270    +  rep_origin     ori: high-copy-number ColE1/pMB1/pBR322/pUC origin of replication
>Addgene plasmid #65131 | pYTK024 | depositor full sequence | sequence record 110184 | Full Sequence
TCGGTCTCAAACGTTCGTGCTTTGTGATAAAGTGTTTCACGTCATCCGACATGACTTCGTAGTTATGGAC
TGAACTGTGTGGTGAGGTTCCATGATTTCTTAGGTCCAGCAGATACATGTCTCTTCCCAATTTCTTGTTA
AGGTTACGGCCAATGCTTCGGTTGTTGAGCTTGTTACCGAATAAGCCGTGAAGTATGATAATAGGTGGTC
TTGGCTTCCCTTCATCCCCAGTTTTTACTGCATCTCTCTTGATTATGTCATATGAAAGGTCCAGTGGGAC
TTGCTTTTGTTGCAGCACCTTTGCTAATGAATGAAAGGCACATAGTGACTGCTTAAAAATGCAGGAACTT
AAATTATTCCGAATGGTATTTTGTCTCACATATATTGTCCCATACTGTGCCAAGATCCCGGCTTTACCCA
GTATCATCATTGTACCGTTACCAATTCTCCTCGTATATCACGGTTAGTTTTTAAACCTCGGGGTGACGTT
TACTATTGGCGTACTAATATATTCTTATTTTCTTTTCTTTTTTGTTGGCAGTTTCAAGCAACACATGTAC
TGGATAACCAACCCCCGCACGCTCTTGGAAAAAATTGAGAAGGCATCGGACACTTGCTGATGAGTATTTC
GAAAAATTCCATGAAGATGAGGCCAAGATTGTTTGGAAGAGATTGAAAAGAAGAAGAAGAAAAAAAGATA
AAAGCAAATCAAAAGATCTATGTGAGACCAGACCAATAAAAAACGCCCGGCGGCAACCGAGCGTTCTGAA
CAAATCCAGATGGAGTTCTGAGGTCATTACTGGATCTATCAACAGGAGTCCAAGCGAGCTCGATATCAAA
TTACGCCCCGCCCTGCCACTCATCGCAGTACTGTTGTAATTCATTAAGCATTCTGCCGACATGGAAGCCA
TCACAAACGGCATGATGAACCTGAATCGCCAGCGGCATCAGCACCTTGTCGCCTTGCGTATAATATTTGC
CCATGGTGAAAACGGGGGCGAAGAAGTTGTCCATATTGGCCACGTTTAAATCAAAACTGGTGAAACTCAC
CCAGGGATTGGCTGAAACGAAAAACATATTCTCAATAAACCCTTTAGGGAAATAGGCCAGGTTTTCACCG
TAACACGCCACATCTTGCGAATATATGTGTAGAAACTGCCGGAAATCGTCGTGGTATTCACTCCAGAGCG
ATGAAAACGTTTCAGTTTGCTCATGGAAAACGGTGTAACAAGGGTGAACACTATCCCATATCACCAGCTC
ACCGTCTTTCATTGCCATACGAAATTCCGGATGAGCATTCATCAGGCGGGCAAGAATGTGAATAAAGGCC
GGATAAAACTTGTGCTTATTTTTCTTTACGGTCTTTAAAAAGGCCGTAATATCCAGCTGAACGGTCTGGT
TATAGGTACATTGAGCAACTGACTGAAATGCCTCAAAATGTTCTTTACGATGCCATTGGGATATATCAAC
GGTGGTATATCCAGTGATTTTTTTCTCCATTTTAGCTTCCTTAGCTCCTGAAAATCTCGATAACTCAAAA
AATACGCCCGGTAGTGATCTTATTTCATTATGGTGAAAGTTGGAACCTCTTACGTGCCCGATCAATCATG
ACCAAAATCCCTTAACGTGAGTTTTCGTTCCACTGAGCGTCAGACCCCGTAGAAAAGATCAAAGGATCTT
CTTGAGATCCTTTTTTTCTGCGCGTAATCTGCTGCTTGCAAACAAAAAAACCACCGCTACCAGCGGTGGT
TTGTTTGCCGGATCAAGAGCTACCAACTCTTTTTCCGAAGGTAACTGGCTTCAGCAGAGCGCAGATACCA
AATACTGTTCTTCTAGTGTAGCCGTAGTTAGGCCACCACTTCAAGAACTCTGTAGCACCGCCTACATACC
TCGCTCTGCTAATCCTGTTACCAGTGGCTGCTGCCAGTGGCGATAAGTCGTGTCTTACCGGGTTGGACTC
AAGACGATAGTTACCGGATAAGGCGCAGCGGTCGGGCTGAACGGGGGGTTCGTGCACACAGCCCAGCTTG
GAGCGAACGACCTACACCGAACTGAGATACCTACAGCGTGAGCTATGAGAAAGCGCCACGCTTCCCGAAG
GGAGAAAGGCGGACAGGTATCCGGTAAGCGGCAGGGTCGGAACAGGAGAGCGCACGAGGGAGCTTCCAGG
GGGAAACGCCTGGTATCTTTATAGTCCTGTCGGGTTTCGCCACCTCTGACTTGAGCGTCGATTTTTGTGA
TGCTCGTCAGGGGGGCGGAGCCTATGGAAAAACGCCAGCAACGCGGCCTTTTTACGGTTCCTGGCCTTTT
GCTGGCCTTTTGCTCACATGTTCTTTCCTGCGTTATCCCCTGATTCTGTGGATAACCGTAG
