>Addgene plasmid #65131 | pYTK024 | addgene partial sequence | sequence record 112420 | CAT-F 5'-GTTTGTGATGGCTTCCATGTC-3'
CTGCGATGAGTGGCAGGGCGGGGCGTAATTTGATATCGAGCTCGCTTGGACTCCTGTTGATAGATCCAGT
AATGACCTCAGAACTCCATCTGGATTTGTTCAGAACGCTCGGTTGCCGCCGGGCGTTTTTTATTGGTCTG
GTCTCACATAGATCTTTTGATTTGCTTTTATCTTTTTTTCTTCTTCTTCTTTTCAATCTCTTCCAAACAA
TCTTGGCCTCATCTTCATGGAATTTTTCGAAATACTCATCAGCAAGTGTCCGATGCCTTCTCAATTTTTT
CCAAGAGCGTGCGGGGGTTGGTTATCCAGTACATGTGTTGCTTGAAACTGCCAACAAAAAAGAAAAGAAA
ATAAGAATATATTAGTACGCCAATAGTAAACGTCACCCCGAGGTTTAAAAACTAACCGTGATATACGAGG
AGAATTGGTAACGGTACAATGATGATACTGGGTAAAGCCGGGATCTTGGCACAGTATGGGACAATATATG
TGAGACAAAATACCATTCGGAATAATTTAAGTTCCTGCATTTTTAAGCAGTCACTATGTGCCTTTCATTC
ATTAGCAAAGGTGCTGCAACAAAAGCAAGTCCCACTGGACCTTTCATATGACATAATCAAGAGAGATGCA
GTAAAAACTGGGGATGAAGGGAAGCCAAGACCACCTATTATCATACTTCACGGCTTATTCGGTAACAAGC
TCAACAACCGAAGCATTGGCCGTAACCTTAACAAGAAATTGGGAAGAGACATGTATCTGCTGGACCTAAG
AAATCATGGAACCTCACCACACAGTTCAGTCCATAACTACGAAGTCATGTCGGATGACGTGAAACACTTT
ATCACAAAGCACGAACGTTTGAGACCGACTACGGTTATCCACAGAATCAGGGG
