>Addgene plasmid #65131 | pYTK024 | addgene partial sequence | sequence record 218201 | pRS414-R 5'-CACCTCTGACTTGAGCGTCG-3'
CGCCAGCAACGCGGCCTTTTTACGGTTCCTGGCCTTTTGCTGGCCTTTTGCTCACATGTTCTTTCCTGCG
TTATCCCCTGATTCTGTGGATAACCGTAGTCGGTCTCAAACGTTCGTGCTTTGTGATAAAGTGTTTCACG
TCATCCGACATGACTTCGTAGTTATGGACTGAACTGTGTGGTGAGGTTCCATGATTTCTTAGGTCCAGCA
GATACATGTCTCTTCCCAATTTCTTGTTAAGGTTACGGCCAATGCTTCGGTTGTTGAGCTTGTTACCGAA
TAAGCCGTGAAGTATGATAATAGGTGGTCTTGGCTTCCCTTCATCCCCAGTTTTTACTGCATCTCTCTTG
ATTATGTCATATGAAAGGTCCAGTGGGACTTGCTTTTGTTGCAGCACCTTTGCTAATGAATGAAAGGCAC
ATAGTGACTGCTTAAAAATGCAGGAACTTAAATTATTCCGAATGGTATTTTGTCTCACATATATTGTCCC
ATACTGTGCCAAGATCCCGGCTTTACCCAGTATCATCATTGTACCGTTACCAATTCTCCTCGTATATCAC
GGTTAGTTTTTAAACCTCGGGGTGACGTTTACTATTGGCGTACTAATATATTCTTATTTTCTTTTCTTTT
TTGTTGGCAGTTTCAAGCAACACATGTACTGGATAACCAACCCCCGCACGCTCTTGGAAAAAATTGAGAA
GGCATCGGGACACTTGCTGATGAGTA
